>Addgene plasmid #202340 | 70.a_pSTC0-zeo | addgene full sequence | sequence record 405946 | Addgene NGS Result
GTATCTCAGTTCGGTGTAGGTCGTTCGCTCCAAGCTGGGCTGTGTGCACGAACCCCCCGTTCAGCCCGAC
CGCTGCGCCTTATCCGGTAACTATCGTCTTGAGTCCAACCCGGTAAGACACGACTTATCGCCACTGGCAG
CAGCCACTGGTAACAGGATTAGCAGAGCGAGGTATGTAGGCGGTGCTACAGAGTTCTTGAAGTGGTGGCC
TAACTACGGCTACACTAGAAGAACAGTATTTGGTATCTGCGCTCTGCTGAAGCCAGTTACCTTCGGAAAA
AGAGTTGGTAGCTCTTGATCCGGCAAACAAACCACCGCTGGTAGCGGTGGTTTTTTTGTTTGCAAGCAGC
AGATTACGCGCAGAAAAAAAGGATCTCAAGAAGATCCTTTGATCTTTTCTACGGGGTCTGACGCTCAGTG
GAACGAAAACTCACGTTAAGGGATTTTGGTCATGAGATTATCAAAAAGGATCTTCACCTAGATCCTTTTA
AATTAAAAATGAAGTTTTAAATCAATCTAAAGTATATATGAGTAAACTTGGTCTGACAGCTCGAGTCCCG
TCAAGTCAGCGTAATGCTCTGCCAGTGTTACAACCAATTAACCAATTCTGATCAGTCCTGCTCCTCGGCC
ACGAAGTGCACGCAGTTGCCGGCCGGGTCGCGCAGGGCGAACTCCCGCCCCCACGGCTGCTCGCCGATCT
CGGTCATGGCCGGCCCGGAGGCGTCCCGGAAGTTCGTGGACACGACCTCCGACCACTCGGCGTACAGCTC
GTCCAGGCCGCGCACCCACACCCAGGCCAGGGTGTTGTCCGGCACCACCTGGTCCTGGACCGCGCTGATG
AACAGGGTCACGTCGTCCCGGACCACACCGGCGAAGTCGTCCTCCACGAAGTCCCGGGAGAACCCGAGCC
GGTCGGTCCAGAACTCGACCGCTCCGGCGACGTCGCGCGCGGTGAGCACCGGAACGGCACTGGTCAACTT
GGCCATAACACCCCTTGTATTACTGTTTATGTAAGCAGACAGTTTTATTGTTCATGATGATATATTTTTA
TCTTGTGCAATGTAACATCAGAGATTTTGAGACACAACGTGGCTTTGTTGAATAAATCGAACTTTTGCTG
AGTTGAAGGATCAGCTCGAGTTACCAATGCTTAACCAGAGCGGCACCTATCTCAGCGATTGCAGCATTTC
GTTCATCCATTGATGCCTCACTCTCCGTCAAGTACACGGCAGCGATAAGAGGAGCACGACCCGGTGGCCA
AACGATTGCAACGATACCGCGAGTCCCACGGCCACCGGCTCCAGTTTTATCGCCAATACGCCAGCCAGCC
GGAAGGCCAGCGCGCAGAAGTGGTCCACCAACCTGATTCGCCTCTAACCAAGCTATTAATTGTTGCCGGG
AAGCGGGAGTAAGAGCATCGCCCAATAATAGGGTGCGCAACGTAGCTGCCATTGCACGAGGGGTCGTGGT
GTCACGCACGTCGCCTGGAGTGGCTTCATTCAGAGCTGTTTCCCAACGATCAAGGCGAGTTACCGGATCC
CCGATCGCTCTCAAAAAACGGGTTAGAGCCTTCGGTCCTCCTAAAGCCTCCAGTATTAAGTTGGCAGCAG
TGTTATCACTGGTGGTTATGGTAGCCTCGCATAATGCTCTCAATGTCATGCCATCGTCAAGATGCTTTTC
TGTGACTGGTGAGTAGGTAACCAACTCATCCTGAGTATATCTTATGCGGCGGTCGAGGTCCTCTTGCCCG
GCGTCAACACGGGATAACAACGCACCACAAGCCAGAACTTTAAAAGTGCTTGCCATTGGAAAACGTTCAT
CAGCGCGATATCCCTCCCAGCTACGACCGCTGCCAGTATCCAGAACAGCTACACCCACTCGTGCACCCAA
CTGTGCTTCGATACGACGTACGGTCACCAGCGTTTCTGGGTGAGCAAAAACAGGAAGGCAAAATGCCGCA
AAAAAGGGAATAAGGGCGACACGAAAATGTTGAATACTCATACTCTTCCTTTTTCAATATTATTGAAGCA
TTTATCAGGGTTATTGTCTCATGAGCGGATACATATTTGAATGTATTTAGAAAAATAAACAAATAGGGGT
TCCGCGCACATTTCCCCGAAAAGTGCCACCTGACGTCTAAGAAACCATTATTATCATGACATTAACCTAT
AAAAATAGGCGTATCACGAGGCAGAATTTCAGATAAAAAAAATCCTTAGCTTTCGCTAAGGATGATTTCT
GGAATTCGCGGCCGCTGCTAGCCGTAAAGGAGAAGAACTTTTCACTGGAGTTGTCCCAATTCTTGTTGAA
TTAGATGGTGATGTTAATGGGCACAAATTTTCTGTCAGTGGAGAGGGTGAAGGTGATGCAACATACGGAA
AACTTACCCTTAAATTTATTTGCACTACTGGAAAACTACCTGTTCCATGGCCAACACTTGTCACTACTTT
CGGTTATGGTGTTCAATGCTTTGCGAGATACCCAGATCATATGAAACAGCATGACTTTTTCAAGAGTGCC
ATGCCCGAAGGTTATGTACAGGAAAGAACTATATTTTTCAAAGATGACGGGAACTACAAGACACGTGCTG
AAGTCAAGTTTGAAGGTGATACCCTTGTTAATAGAATCGAGTTAAAAGGTATTGATTTTAAAGAAGATGG
AAACATTCTTGGACACAAATTGGAATACAACTATAACTCACACAATGTATACATCATGGCAGACAAACAA
AAGAATGGAATCAAAGTTAACTTCAAAATTAGACACAACATTGAAGATGGAAGCGTTCAACTAGCAGACC
ATTATCAACAAAATACTCCAATTGGCGATGGCCCTGTCCTTTTACCAGACAACCATTACCTGTCCACACA
ATCTGCCCTTTCGAAAGATCCCAACGAAAAGAGAGACCACATGGTCCTTCTTGAGTTTGTAACAGCTGCT
GGGATTACACATGGCATGGATGAACTATACAAATAATAATACTAGAGCCAGGCATCAAATAAAACGAAAG
GCTCAGTCGAAAGACTGGGCCTTTCGTTTTATCTGTTGTTTGTCGGTGAACGCTCTCTACTAGAGTCACA
CTGGCTCACCTTCGGGTGGGCCTTTCTGCGTTTATATACTAGTAGCGGCCGCTGCAGTCCGGCAAAAAAG
GGCAAGGTGTCACCACCCTGCCCTTTTTCTTTAAAACCGAAAAGATTACTTCGCGTTATGCAGGCTTCCT
CGCTCACTGACTCGCTGCGCTCGGTCGTTCGGCTGCGGCGAGCGGTATCAGCTCACTCAAAGGCGGTAAT
ACGGTTATCCACAGAATCAGGGGATAACGCAGGAAAGAACATGTGAGCAAAAGGCCAGCAAAAGGCCAGG
AACCGTAAAAAGGCCGCGTTGCTGGCGTTTTTCCACAGGCTCCGCCCCCCTGACGAGCATCACAAAAATC
GACGCTCAAGTCAGAGGTGGCGAAACCCGACAGGACTATAAAGATACCAGGCGTTTCCCCCTGGAAGCTC
CCTCGTGCGCTCTCCTGTTCCGACCCTGCCGCTTACCGGATACCTGTCCGCCTTTCTCCCTTCGGGAAGC
GTGGCGCTTTCTCATAGCTCACGCTGTAG
Features (pLannotate 1.2.2; 10 found; start..end, strand, type, name):
    612..986     -  CDS            BleoR: antibiotic-binding protein; Sh ble from Streptoalloteichus hindustanus; confers resistance to bleomycin, phleomycin, and Zeocin™
   1144..2001    -  CDS            bla: BLAT_ECOLX - Experimental evidence at protein level: Swiss-Prot protein existence level 1. TEM-type are the most prevalent beta-lactamases in enterobacteria; they hydrolyze the beta-lactam bond in susceptible beta-lactam antibiotics, thus conferring resistance to penicillins and cephalosporins. TEM-3 and TEM-4 are capable of hydrolyzing cefotaxime and ceftazidime. TEM-5 is capable of hydrolyzing ceftazidime. TEM-6 is capable of hydrolyzing ceftazidime and aztreonam. TEM-8/CAZ-2, TEM- 16/CAZ-7 and TEM-24/CAZ-6 are markedly active against ceftazidime. IRT- 4 shows resistance to beta-lactamase in
   2002..2106    -  promoter       AmpR promoter: bla
   2196..2239    -  terminator     bacterial terminator: putative bacterial transcription terminator
   2263..2973    +  CDS            hfriFP: hfriFP is a fluorescent protein published in 2013, derived from Herbaspirillum frisingense.
   2996..3067    +  terminator     rrnB T1 terminator: transcription terminator T1 from the E. coli rrnB gene
   3083..3110    +  terminator     T7Te terminator: phage T7 early transcription terminator
   3117..3137    +  misc_feature   BioBrick suffix: universal suffix for all parts
   3138..3195    +  terminator     his operon terminator: This putative transcriptin terminator from the E. coli his operon has a 2-bp deletion introduced during synthesis. Its efficiency has not been determined.
   3390..379     -  rep_origin     ori (across the origin): high-copy-number ColE1/pMB1/pBR322/pUC origin of replication
