[The description below was written by a language model from this plasmid's Addgene catalogue record and pLannotate feature annotations shown in this document.]
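Description:
70.a_pSTC0-zeo is a small bacterial plasmid (about 3.6 kb) carrying a synthetic, computationally designed protein variant called "70.a" in a modified version of the pSTC0 backbone. According to the record, the original kanamycin resistance cassette of pSTC0 was replaced by a Zeocin resistance cassette. This matches the annotated BleoR (Sh ble) coding sequence, which encodes a protein that binds bleomycin-family antibiotics. The plasmid replicates in E. coli from a high-copy ColE1/pUC-type origin and is selected with Zeocin, although the catalogue lists copy number as unknown.

The feature table does not label an insert by name. It does annotate an open reading frame of roughly 860 bp that matches TEM-type beta-lactamase, sitting directly downstream of the native AmpR (bla) promoter. Because ampicillin is not listed as a selection marker and the insert is described as synthetic, this bla-like sequence is most plausibly the 70.a design itself, a redesigned beta-lactamase expressed from its natural promoter. The record does not say this explicitly, so it remains an inference.

A putative bacterial terminator separates this unit from a divergently oriented coding sequence annotated as the fluorescent protein hfriFP. That sequence is followed by rrnB T1, T7Te and his operon terminators and a BioBrick suffix. No promoter is annotated for this fluorescent protein gene, and its role is not stated. The associated publication concerns evolution-informed protein design aimed at improving several functional properties at once, so the plasmid is presumably used to express and functionally test the designed variant in E. coli, with Zeocin providing selection independent of the insert's activity.
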