Addgene plasmid #202340: 70.a_pSTC0-zeo
Purpose: Design 70.a in modified pSTC0 vector in which kan resistance cassette is replaced with zeo resistance cassette
Depositing lab: Nicholas Gauthier. Depositing organization: Dana-Farber Cancer Institute. Publication: Simultaneous enhancement of multiple functional properties using evolution-informed protein design. Fram B, Su Y, Truebridge I, Riesselman AJ, Ingraham JB, Passera A, Napier E, Thadani NN, Lim S, Roberts K, Kaur G, Stiffler MA, Marks DS, Bahl CD, Khan AR, Sander C, Gauthier NP. Nat Commun. 2024 Jun 20;15(1):5141. doi: 10.1038/s41467-024-49119-x. PubMed 38902262.
Backbone
  Vector backbone: pSTC0-zeo
Growth in bacteria
  Bacterial resistance: Bleocin (Zeocin), 50 μg/mL
  Growth temperature: 37°C
  Growth strain: DH5alpha
  Copy number: Unknown
Gene/Insert
  Gene/Insert name: 70.a
  Species: Synthetic
Terms and licenses: Academic/Nonprofit Terms; Industry Terms: Not Available to Industry
Depositor comments: Please visit https://doi.org/10.1101/2023.05.09.539914 for bioRxiv preprint.
How to cite: 70.a_pSTC0-zeo was a gift from Nicholas Gauthier (Addgene plasmid # 202340 ; http://n2t.net/addgene:202340 ; RRID:Addgene_202340)
